Addgene plasmid #68200: pDelila (GB0079)
Purpose: Provides the CDS of the Antirrhinum majus Delila transcription factor as a level 0 GoldenBraid part
Depositing lab: Diego Orzaez. Depositing organization: Agencia Estatal Consejo Superior de Investigaciones Científicas, M.P. Publication: GoldenBraid 2.0: a comprehensive DNA assembly framework for plant synthetic biology. Sarrion-Perdigones A, Vazquez-Vilar M, Palaci J, Castelijns B, Forment J, Ziarsolo P, Blanca J, Granell A, Orzaez D. Plant Physiol. 2013 Jul;162(3):1618-31. 10.1104/pp.113.217661 PubMed 23669743.
Backbone
  Vector backbone: pUPD
  Backbone manufacturer: self-made; derived from pGEMT-Easy manufactured by Promega
  Vector type: Synthetic Biology
Growth in bacteria
  Bacterial resistance: Ampicillin, 100 μg/mL
  Growth temperature: 37°C
  Growth strain: DH5alpha
  Copy number: High Copy
Gene/Insert
  Gene/Insert name: Delila coding region
  Insert size (bp): 1932
  Mutation: BsaI and BsmBI sites removed
  Cloning method: Restriction Enzyme; 5′ cloning site BsmBI (destroyed during cloning); 3′ cloning site BsmBI (destroyed during cloning)
  Sequencing primers: 5′ T7; 3′ SP6
Terms and licenses: Academic/Nonprofit Terms; Industry Terms: Not Available to Industry
Depositor comments: insert can be released with BsaI
How to cite: pDelila (GB0079) was a gift from Diego Orzaez (Addgene plasmid # 68200 ; http://n2t.net/addgene:68200 ; RRID:Addgene_68200)
