[The description below was written by a language model from this plasmid's Addgene catalogue record and the feature table of its GenBank file.]
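Description:
pDelila (GB0079) is a level 0 GoldenBraid 2.0 part plasmid that stores the coding sequence of the Antirrhinum majus Delila transcription factor as a standardized, reusable module for plant synthetic biology. The backbone is pUPD, the GoldenBraid universal part domestication vector, which was derived from pGEM-T Easy. It is a 4,992 bp high-copy E. coli plasmid carrying a ColE1/pUC-type origin, an f1 phage origin, and a beta-lactamase gene with its own promoter for ampicillin selection.

The 1,932 bp Delila coding region was "domesticated" by removing its internal BsaI and BsmBI recognition sites, so that these type IIS enzymes cut only at the part boundaries. It was inserted through BsmBI sites that were destroyed in the process, and the depositor notes that the insert can be released with BsaI, allowing it to be combined with promoter, terminator and other level 0 parts into a transcriptional unit in a GoldenBraid destination vector. The plasmid supplies no plant promoter or terminator of its own, so it is a part donor rather than an expression construct.

The feature table annotates only backbone elements. The insert itself is not annotated, but it presumably occupies the unannotated region between the flanking T7 and SP6 promoters, which serve as sequencing primer sites. Remnants of the lacZ region (lac promoter, lac operator, CAP binding site, M13 primer sites) surround this cloning position. Two overlapping Kozak-like consensus annotations just downstream of the T7 promoter appear to be automated motif matches, and the record attributes no function to them.
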