LOCUS       Exported 4992 bp ds-DNA circular SYN 12-MAY-2021
DEFINITION  Provides the CDS of the Antirrhinum majus Delila transcription
            factor as a level 0 GoldenBraid part.
ACCESSION   .
VERSION     .
KEYWORDS    pDelila (GB0079)
SOURCE      synthetic DNA construct
  ORGANISM  synthetic DNA construct
REFERENCE   1 (bases 1 to 4992)
  AUTHORS   Sarrion-Perdigones A, Vazquez-Vilar M, Palaci J, Castelijns B,
            Forment J, Ziarsolo P, Blanca J, Granell A, Orzaez D
  TITLE     GoldenBraid 2.0: a comprehensive DNA assembly framework for plant
            synthetic biology.
  JOURNAL   Plant Physiol. 2013 Jul;162(3):1618-31.
  PUBMED    23669743
REFERENCE   2 (bases 1 to 4992)
  AUTHORS   .
  TITLE     Direct Submission
  JOURNAL   Exported May 12, 2021 from SnapGene Server 1.1.58
            http://www.snapgene.com
FEATURES             Location/Qualifiers
     source          1..4992
                     /organism="synthetic DNA construct"
                     /mol_type="other DNA"
     promoter        complement(2042..2060)
                     /label=SP6 promoter
                     /note="promoter for bacteriophage SP6 RNA polymerase"
     primer_bind     complement(2043..2060)
                     /label=SP6
                     /note="SP6 promoter, forward primer"
     primer_bind     complement(2078..2094)
                     /label=M13 rev
                     /note="common sequencing primer, one of multiple similar
                     variants"
     primer_bind     complement(2078..2094)
                     /label=M13 Reverse
                     /note="In lacZ gene. Also called M13-rev"
     primer_bind     complement(2091..2113)
                     /label=M13/pUC Reverse
                     /note="In lacZ gene"
     protein_bind    2102..2118
                     /label=lac operator
                     /bound_moiety="lac repressor encoded by lacI"
                     /note="The lac repressor binds to the lac operator to
                     inhibit transcription in E. coli. This inhibition can be
                     relieved by adding lactose or
                     isopropyl-beta-D-thiogalactopyranoside (IPTG)."
     promoter        complement(2126..2156)
                     /label=lac promoter
                     /note="promoter for the E. coli lac operon"
     protein_bind    2171..2192
                     /label=CAP binding site
                     /bound_moiety="E. coli catabolite activator protein"
                     /note="CAP binding activates transcription in the presence
                     of cAMP."
     primer_bind     complement(2309..2326)
                     /label=L4440
                     /note="L4440 vector, forward primer"
     rep_origin      complement(2480..3068)
                     /direction=LEFT
                     /label=ori
                     /note="high-copy-number ColE1/pMB1/pBR322/pUC origin of
                     replication"
     primer_bind     complement(2560..2579)
                     /label=pBR322ori-F
                     /note="pBR322 origin, forward primer"
     CDS             complement(3239..4099)
                     /codon_start=1
                     /gene="bla"
                     /product="beta-lactamase"
                     /label=AmpR
                     /note="confers resistance to ampicillin, carbenicillin, and
                     related antibiotics"
                     /translation="MSIQHFRVALIPFFAAFCLPVFAHPETLVKVKDAEDQLGARVGYI
                     ELDLNSGKILESFRPEERFPMMSTFKVLLCGAVLSRIDAGQEQLGRRIHYSQNDLVEYS
                     PVTEKHLTDGMTVRELCSAAITMSDNTAANLLLTTIGGPKELTAFLHNMGDHVTRLDRW
                     EPELNEAIPNDERDTTMPVAMATTLRKLLTGELLTLASRQQLIDWMEADKVAGPLLRSA
                     LPAGWFIADKSGAGERGSRGIIAALGPDGKPSRIVVIYTTGSQATMDERNRQIAEIGAS
                     LIKHW"
     primer_bind     3862..3881
                     /label=Amp-R
                     /note="Ampicillin resistance gene, reverse primer"
     promoter        complement(4100..4204)
                     /gene="bla"
                     /label=AmpR promoter
     rep_origin      complement(4282..4737)
                     /direction=LEFT
                     /label=f1 ori
                     /note="f1 bacteriophage origin of replication; arrow
                     indicates direction of (+) strand synthesis"
     primer_bind     complement(4419..4440)
                     /label=F1ori-F
                     /note="F1 origin, forward primer"
     primer_bind     4631..4650
                     /label=F1ori-R
                     /note="F1 origin, reverse primer"
     primer_bind     4863..4885
                     /label=M13/pUC Forward
                     /note="In lacZ gene"
     primer_bind     4877..4894
                     /label=M13 Forward
                     /note="In lacZ gene. Also called M13-F20 or M13 (-21)
                     Forward"
     primer_bind     4878..4894
                     /label=M13 fwd
                     /note="common sequencing primer, one of multiple similar
                     variants"
     primer_bind     4901..4920
                     /label=T7
                     /note="T7 promoter, forward primer"
     promoter        4901..4919
                     /label=T7 promoter
                     /note="promoter for bacteriophage T7 RNA polymerase"
     regulatory      4950..4959
                     /regulatory_class="other"
                     /note="vertebrate consensus sequence for strong initiation
                     of translation (Kozak, 1987)"
     regulatory      4954..4963
                     /regulatory_class="other"
                     /note="vertebrate consensus sequence for strong initiation
                     of translation (Kozak, 1987)"
ORIGIN
        1 ctcgaagctc aagacttcat agtaactttc tgaagagctt gtttgatcac acttgctgat
       61 gcaaccttca atcccttgca cttggctttt atggtaatgg atataattcc atctctgttg
      121 gaagattgaa cagtttcgga atccaaactt agtcgtctta cggcttccat cacttcaagc
      181 aatacaaact ccttggaaga acaactcacg acaatcaaca catccttgtt tgtaatgttc
      241 acagttatat tatctgttaa ggaatctttc aatcgacctc tgctatttac ggctccaatc
      301 ttgtccgtat cagaagcctt tctcttgttt gtcaacggtt tcttgacatt acttgtcctt
      361 gttgtgccat aattatcgga ggtcctctca atggcatcgt gcagtttagt ttttgtagtt
      421 gattcccgcc cccggccctt taccattttg ttagattcca gctcgtcgac tttcctctca
      481 agccctctca agtaatctat tgtatggtct agtattgata ctttgtcaac cttgccaccg
      541 gatgggacta gggatgcaag aatcataaac cgttcgttta ttttctctct gcgttttctc
      601 tctgacaaga cgtggtttct atcaatttca tcagccgttg gctttgcaag gcagtcactg
      661 ttgccttttt gtttaccagc atcaagcctg gagttttcat gcattctagc tacttcaaaa
      721 agtactttct tcagaaatct ttgtgaggtt ccgcttcggg gaacatgagt acccgacgat
      781 ccatccttgt tccaactaac gaagcttgat tctctattcc catttctgaa gtagggacca
      841 agaaccaact gatgggaact cttcaaaaga ttggaaagta ccccttgata atggacctcg
      901 tcgccttgga cacccgtgtt ttctatctgc tgattgcatt tttgagtgct gtgcatacaa
      961 ttatttgtct ccggtgcccc ttttccatca gaaagtggag caaaagactc tagattttca
     1021 tgagtttgag atatacagtc actagaattc atagaactat tgagacaatt gctgattgca
     1081 tcatccatga aaggccagct ttgtgtttga ggaacctccc cattgatgcc ttctgccaaa
     1141 ttcgattcgt ctatgagtaa attgtctgca aagtcatcca aactgttatc aggagaacat
     1201 atgttcgtgt ctggacaatt caaaagctga tcaagatcgt tttctggtat attagcatgt
     1261 tcaagcgctt cacaaatgag gtcattgttg tttgtaatac tgttggagac atagttggga
     1321 atcttgggaa cggtggcagg actgtccaag aatgaagttt ttatatgctg gattagattc
     1381 aaatcctccg gtactagctc tgttgctccc agctcaacta ctccttctgc atatggaaag
     1441 cacacaactg tctgaattga cgcactcttt gcaagcaaag aacgcgagaa aactttggtg
     1501 tccgcacgat gagcgttgca tagccatact gcttgatttc gtgctaatgt tcttccaggc
     1561 aacccttggc caatattgaa tatgaaagac atgcaaacca agaaaaacca ctcagcatca
     1621 gtgaggtctt ctggtgataa tgcagcagta ggccttttag cttgtgtgtt ggtttcacca
     1681 agtgaaagag actcataaag ttctctcaat tgatcacttc tctgcaatcc cagctgatcg
     1741 ggattcaatt cgacagattg tacagttttt cgagttttaa tatctccatt gtagaaccca
     1801 tcaccccact ccaagacccc tggttgtgca actgaattgg accagaaaat tgcataactc
     1861 cattggatac ttctaacagc aatagcaagt tgcttcctca aattctcagg cactatcttt
     1921 tggttttgga taccagtagc cattcgagac cactcatcgc ccaatcacta gtgaattcgc
     1981 ggccgcctgc aggtcgacca tatgggagag ctcccacgcg ttggatgcat agcttgagta
     2041 ttctatagtg tcacctaaat agcttggcgt aatcatggtc atagctgttt cctgtgtgaa
     2101 attgttatcc gctcacaatt ccacacaaca tacgagccgg aagcataaag tgtaaagcct
     2161 ggggtgccta atgagtgagc taactcacat taattgcgtt gcgctcactg cccgctttcc
     2221 agtcgggaaa cctgtcgtgc cagctgcatt aatgaatcgg ccaacgcgcg gggagaggcg
     2281 gtttgcgtat tgggcgctct tccgcttcct cgctcactga ctcgctgcgc tcggtcgttc
     2341 ggctgcggcg agcggtatca gctcactcaa aggcggtaat acggttatcc acagaatcag
     2401 gggataacgc aggaaagaac atgtgagcaa aaggccagca aaaggccagg aaccgtaaaa
     2461 aggccgcgtt gctggcgttt ttccataggc tccgcccccc tgacgagcat cacaaaaatc
     2521 gacgctcaag tcagaggtgg cgaaacccga caggactata aagataccag gcgtttcccc
     2581 ctggaagctc cctcgtgcgc tctcctgttc cgaccctgcc gcttaccgga tacctgtccg
     2641 cctttctccc ttcgggaagc gtggcgcttt ctcatagctc acgctgtagg tatctcagtt
     2701 cggtgtaggt cgttcgctcc aagctgggct gtgtgcacga accccccgtt cagcccgacc
     2761 gctgcgcctt atccggtaac tatcgtcttg agtccaaccc ggtaagacac gacttatcgc
     2821 cactggcagc agccactggt aacaggatta gcagagcgag gtatgtaggc ggtgctacag
     2881 agttcttgaa gtggtggcct aactacggct acactagaag aacagtattt ggtatctgcg
     2941 ctctgctgaa gccagttacc ttcggaaaaa gagttggtag ctcttgatcc ggcaaacaaa
     3001 ccaccgctgg tagcggtggt ttttttgttt gcaagcagca gattacgcgc agaaaaaaag
     3061 gatctcaaga agatcctttg atcttttcta cggggtctga cgctcagtgg aacgaaaact
     3121 cacgttaagg gattttggtc atgagattat caaaaaggat cttcacctag atccttttaa
     3181 attaaaaatg aagttttaaa tcaatctaaa gtatatatga gtaaacttgg tctgacagtt
     3241 accaatgctt aatcagtgag gcacctatct cagcgatctg tctatttcgt tcatccatag
     3301 ttgcctgact ccccgtcgtg tagataacta cgatacggga gggcttacca tctggcccca
     3361 gtgctgcaat gataccgcgc gacccacgct caccggctcc agatttatca gcaataaacc
     3421 agccagccgg aagggccgag cgcagaagtg gtcctgcaac tttatccgcc tccatccagt
     3481 ctattaattg ttgccgggaa gctagagtaa gtagttcgcc agttaatagt ttgcgcaacg
     3541 ttgttgccat tgctacaggc atcgtggtgt cacgctcgtc gtttggtatg gcttcattca
     3601 gctccggttc ccaacgatca aggcgagtta catgatcccc catgttgtgc aaaaaagcgg
     3661 ttagctcctt cggtcctccg atcgttgtca gaagtaagtt ggccgcagtg ttatcactca
     3721 tggttatggc agcactgcat aattctctta ctgtcatgcc atccgtaaga tgcttttctg
     3781 tgactggtga gtactcaacc aagtcattct gagaatagtg tatgcggcga ccgagttgct
     3841 cttgcccggc gtcaatacgg gataataccg cgccacatag cagaacttta aaagtgctca
     3901 tcattggaaa acgttcttcg gggcgaaaac tctcaaggat cttaccgctg ttgagatcca
     3961 gttcgatgta acccactcgt gcacccaact gatcttcagc atcttttact ttcaccagcg
     4021 tttctgggtg agcaaaaaca ggaaggcaaa atgccgcaaa aaagggaata agggcgacac
     4081 ggaaatgttg aatactcata ctcttccttt ttcaatatta ttgaagcatt tatcagggtt
     4141 attgtctcat gagcggatac atatttgaat gtatttagaa aaataaacaa ataggggttc
     4201 cgcgcacatt tccccgaaaa gtgccacctg atgcggtgtg aaataccgca cagatgcgta
     4261 aggagaaaat accgcatcag gaaattgtaa gcgttaatat tttgttaaaa ttcgcgttaa
     4321 atttttgtta aatcagctca ttttttaacc aataggccga aatcggcaaa atcccttata
     4381 aatcaaaaga atagaccgag atagggttga gtgttgttcc agtttggaac aagagtccac
     4441 tattaaagaa cgtggactcc aacgtcaaag ggcgaaaaac cgtctatcag ggcgctggcc
     4501 cactacgtga accatcaccc tnnnnnnnnn nnnnnnnnnn nnnnnnnnnn nnnnnnnnnn
     4561 nnnnnnnnnn nnnnnnnnnn nnnnnnnnnn nnnnnnnnnn nnnnnnnnnn nngnnnnnnn
     4621 nnnnnnnnnn nnnnnnnnnn nnnnnnnnnn nnnnnnnnnn nnnnnnnnnn nnnnnnnnnn
     4681 nnnnnnnnnn nnnnnnnnnn nnnnnnnnnn nnnnnnnnnn nnnnnnnnnn nnnnnnncca
     4741 ttcgccattc aggctgcgca actgttggga agggcgatcg gtgcgggcct cttcgctatt
     4801 acgccagctg gcgaaagggg gatgtgctgc aaggcgatta agttgggtaa cgccagggtt
     4861 ttcccagtca cgacgttgta aaacgacggc cagtgaattg taatacgact cactataggg
     4921 cgaattgggc ccgacgtcgc atgctcccgg ccgccatggc ggccgcggga attcgattgg
     4981 gcgatgagtg gt
//
