>Addgene plasmid #68200 | pDelila (GB0079) | addgene partial sequence | sequence record 127308 | SP6 5'-ATTTAGGTGACACTATAG-3'
TCACGCGTGGGAGCTCTCCCATATGGTCGACCTGCAGGCGGCCGCGAATTCACTAGTGATTGGGCGATGA
GTGGTCTCGAATGGCTACTGGTATCCAAAACCAAAAGATAGTGCCTGAGAATTTGAGGAAGCAACTTGCT
ATTGCTGTTAGAAGTATCCAATGGAGTTATGCAATTTTCTGGTCCAATTCAGTTGCACAACCAGGGGTCT
TGGAGTGGGGTGATGGGTTCTACAATGGAGATATTAAAACTCGAAAAACTGTACAATCTGTCGAATTGAA
TCCCGATCAGCTGGGATTGCAGAGAAGTGATCAATTGAGAGAACTTTATGAGTCTCTTTCACTTGGTGAA
ACCAACACACAAGCTAAAAGGCCTACTGCTGCATTATCACCAGAAGACCTCACTGATGCTGAGTGGTTTT
TCTTGGTTTGCATGTCTTTCATATTCAATATTGGCCAAGGGTTGCCTGGAAGAACATTAGCACGAAATCA
AGCAGTATGGCTATGCAACGCTCATCGTGCGGACACCAAAGTTTTCTCGCGTTCTTTGCTTGCAAAGAGT
GCGTCAATTCAGACAGTTGTGTGCTTTCCATATGCAGAAGGAGTAGTTGAGCTGGGAGCAACAGAGCTAG
TACCGGAGGATTTGAATCTAATCCAGCATATAAAAACTTCATTCTTGGACAGTCCTGCCACCGTTCCCAA
GATTCCCAACTATGTCTCCAACAGTATTACAAACAACAATGACCTCATTTGTGAAGCGCTTGAACATGCT
AATATACCAGAAAACGATCTTGATCAGCTTTTGAATTGTCCAGACACGAACATATGTTCTCCTGATAACA
GTTTGGATGACTTTGCAGACAATTTACTCATAGACGAATCGAATTTGGCAGAAGGCATCAATGGGGAGGT
TCCTC
