>Addgene plasmid #68200 | pDelila (GB0079) | addgene partial sequence | sequence record 127309 | T7 5'-TAATACGACTCACTATAGGG-3'
AGCTCCGGCCGCCATGGCGGCCGCGGGAATTCGATTGGGCGATGAGTGGTCTCGAAGCTCAAGACTTCAT
AGTAACTTTCTGAAGAGCTTGTTTGATCACACTTGCTGATGCAACCTTCAATCCCTTGCACTTGGCTTTT
ATGGTAATGGATATAATTCCATCTCTGTTGGAAGATTGAACAGTTTCGGAATCCAAACTTAGTCGTCTTA
CGGCTTCCATCACTTCAAGCAATACAAACTCCTTGGAAGAACAACTCACGACAATCAACACATCCTTGTT
TGTAATGTTCACAGTTATATTATCTGTTAAGGAATCTTTCAATCGACCTCTGCTATTTACGGCTCCAATC
TTGTCCGTATCAGAAGCCTTTCTCTTGTTTGTCAACGGTTTCTTGACATTACTTGTCCTTGTTGTGCCAT
AATTATCGGAGGTCCTCTCAATGGCATCGTGCAGTTTAGTTTTTGTAGTTGATTCCCGCCCCCGGCCCTT
TACCATTTTGTTAGATTCCAGCTCGTCGACTTTCCTCTCAAGCCCTCTCAAGTAATCTATTGTATGGTCT
AGTATTGATACTTTGTCAACCTTGCCACCGGATGGGACTAGGGATGCAAGAATCATAAACCGTTCGTTTA
TTTTCTCTCTGCGTTTTCTCTCTGACAAGACGTGGTTTCTATCAATTTCATCAGCCGTTGGCTTTGCAAG
GCAGTCACTGTTGCCTTTTTGTTTACCAGCATCAAGCCTGGAGTTTTCATGCATTCTAGCTACTTCAAAA
AGTACTTTCTTCAGAAATCTTTGTGAGGTTCCGCTTCGGGGAACATGAGTACCCGACGATCCATCCTTGT
TCCAACTAACGAAGCTTGATTCTCTATTCCCATTTCTGAAGTAGGGACCAAGAACCAACTGATGGGAACT
CTTCAAAAGATTGG
